>Addgene plasmid #53436 | pP3-GFP | depositor full sequence | sequence record 83230 | pP3-GFP sequence 6068 bps
AATATTAAAAGAAACCCCCATCTATTTAGTTATTTGTTTGGTCACTTATAACTTTAACAGATGGGGTTTT
TCTGTGCAACCAATTTTAAGGGTTTTCAATACTTTAAAACACATACATACCAACACTTCAACGCACCTTT
CAGCAACTAAAATAAAAATGACGTTATTTCTATATGTATCAAGATAAGAAAGAACAAGTTCAAAACCATC
AAAAAAAGACACCTTTTCAGGTGCTTTTTTTATTTTATAAACTCATTCCCTGATCTCGACTTCGTTCTTT
TTTTACCTCTCGGTTATGAGTTAGTTCAAATTCGTTCTTTTTAGGTTCTAAATCGTGTTTTTCTTGGAAT
TGTGCTGTTTTATCCTTTACCTTGTCTACAAACCCCTTAAAAACGTTTTTAAAGGCTTTTAAGCCGTCTG
TACGTTCCTTAAGGCCTAACTGTAGGAAATAAATACTTAACTGTTAAATGTAATTTGTATTTAATATTTT
AACATAAAAAAATTTACAGTTAAGAATAAAAAACGACTAGTTAAGAAAAATTGGAAAATAAATGCTTTTA
GCATGTTTTAATATAACTAGATCACAGAGATGTGGTCAGTCAGTCTTAATTAACCAAGGAGGTGAAATGT
ACAATGGTCCAAACTAGTTCGAAGATCTGGGCTAGCAAAGGAGAAGAACTTTTCACTGGAGTTGTCCCAA
TTCTTGTTGAATTAGATGGTGATGTTAATGGGCACAAATTTTCTGTCAGTGGAGAGGGTGAAGGTGATGC
TACATACGGAAAGCTTACCCTTAAATTTATTTGCACTACTGGAAAACTACCTGTTCCATGGCCAACACTT
GTCACTACTTTGACCTATGGTGTTCAATGCTTTTCCCGTTATCCGGATCATATGAAACGGCATGACTTTT
TCAAGAGTGCCATGCCCGAAGGTTATGTACAGGAACGCACTATATCTTTCAAAGATGACGGGAACTACAA
GACGCGTGCTGAAGTCAAGTTTGAAGGTGATACCCTTGTTAATCGTATCGAGTTAAAAGGTATTGATTTT
AAAGAAGATGGAAACATTCTCGGACACAAACTCGAGTACAACTATAACTCACACAATGTATACATCACGG
CAGACAAACAAAAGAATGGAATCAAAGCTAACTTCAAAATTCGCCACAACATTGAAGATGGATCCGTTCA
ACTAGCAGACCATTATCAACAAAATACTCCAATTGGCGATGGCCCTGTCCTTTTACCAGACAACCATTAC
CTGTCGACACAATCTGCCCTTTCGAAAGATCCCAACGAAAAGCGTGACCACATGGTCCTTCTTGAGTTTG
TAACTGCTGCTGGGATTACACATGGCATGGATGAGCCCTACAAATAATGAATTCGCGGCCGCATGCCGGC
TAATCGCGACCGGTTAACTAGCATAACCCCTTGGGGCCTCTAAACGGGTCTTGAGGGGTTTTTTGCTAAA
GGAGGAACTATATCCGGTCCAAGAATTGGAGCCAATCAATTCTTGCGGAGAACTGTGAATGCGCAAACCA
ACCCTTGGCAGAACATATCCATCGCGTCCGCCATCTCCAGCAGCCGCACGCGGCGCATCTCGGGCCGCGT
TGCTGGCGTTTTTCCATAGGCTCCGCCCCCCTGACGAGCATCACAAAAATCGACGCTCAAGTCAGAGGTG
GCGAAACCCGACAGGACTATAAAGATACCAGGCGTTTCCCCCTGGAAGCTCCCTCGTGCGCTCTCCTGTT
CCGACCCTGCCGCTTACCGGATACCTGTCCGCCTTTCTCCCTTCGGGAAGCGTGGCGCTTTCTCATAGCT
CACGCTGTAGGTATCTCAGTTCGGTGTAGGTCGTTCGCTCCAAGCTGGGCTGTGTGCACGAACCCCCCGT
TCAGCCCGACCGCTGCGCCTTATCCGGTAACTATCGTCTTGAGTCCAACCCGGTAAGACACGACTTATCG
CCACTGGCAGCAGCCACTGGTAACAGGATTAGCAGAGCGAGGTATGTAGGCGGTGCTACAGAGTTCTTGA
AGTGGTGGCCTAACTACGGCTACACTAGAAGGACAGTATTTGGTATCTGCGCTCTGCTGAAGCCAGTTAC
CTTCGGAAAAAGAGTTGGTAGCTCTTGATCCGGCAAACAAACCACCGCTGGTAGCGGTGGTTTTTTTGTT
TGCAAGCAGCAGATTACGCGCAGAAAAAAAGGATCTCAAGAAGATCCTTTGATCTTTTCTACGGGGTCTG
ACGCTCAGTGGAACGAAAACTCACGTTAAGGGATTTTGGTCATGAGATTATCAAAAAGGATCTTCACCTA
GATCCTTTTAAATTAAAAATGAAGTTTTAAATCAATCTAAAGTATATATGAGTAAACTTGGTCTGACAGT
TACCAATGCTTAATCAGTGAGGCACCTATCTCAGCGATCTGTCTATTTCGTTCATCCATAGTTGCCTGAC
TCCCCGTCGTGTAGATAACTACGATACGGGAGGGCTTACCATCTGGCCCCAGTGCTGCAATGATACCGCG
AGACCCACGCTCACCGGCTCCAGATTTATCAGCAATAAACCAGCCAGCCGGAAGGGCCGAGCGCAGAAGT
GGTCCTGCAACTTTATCCGCCTCCATCCAGTCTATTAATTGTTGCCGGGAAGCTAGAGTAAGTAGTTCGC
CAGTTAATAGTTTGCGCAACGTTGTTGCCATTGCTGCAGGCATCGTGGTGTCACGCTCGTCGTTTGGTAT
GGCTTCATTCAGCTCCGGTTCCCAACGATCAAGGCGAGTTACATGATCCCCCATGTTGTGCAAAAAAGCG
GTTAGCTCCTTCGGTCCTCCGATCGTTGTCAGAAGTAAGTTGGCCGCAGTGTTATCACTCATGGTTATGG
CAGCACTGCATAATTCTCTTACTGTCATGCCATCCGTAAGATGCTTTTCTGTGACTGGTGAGTACTCAAC
CAAGTCATTCTGAGAATAGTGTATGCGGCGACCGAGTTGCTCTTGCCCGGCGTCAACACGGGATAATACC
GCGCCACATAGCAGAACTTTAAAAGTGCTCATCATTGGAAAACGTTCTTCGGGGCGAAAACTCTCAAGGA
TCTTACCGCTGTTGAGATCCAGTTCGATGTAACCCACTCGTGCACCCAACTGATCTTCAGCATCTTTTAC
TTTCACCAGCGTTTCTGGGTGAGCAAAAACAGGAAGGCAAAATGCCGCAAAAAAGGGAATAAGGGCGACA
CGGAAATGTTGAATACTCATACTCTTCCTTTTTCAATATTATTGAAGCATTTATCAGGGTTATTGTCTCA
TGAGCGGATACATATTTGAATGTATTTAGAAAAATAAACAAATAGGGGTTCCGCGCACATTTCCCCGAAA
AGTGCCACCTGACGTCTAAGAAACCATTATTATCATGACATTAACCTATAAAAATAGGCGTATCACGAGG
CCCTTTCGTCTTCAAGAATTCCTGTTATAAAAAAAGGATCAATTTTGAACTCTCTCCCAAAGTTGATCCC
TTAACGATTTAGAAATCCCTTTGAGAATGTTTATATACATTCAAGGTAACCAGCCAACTAATGACAATGA
TTCCTGAAAAAAGTAATAACAAATTACTATACAGATAAGTTGACTGATCAACTTCCATAGGTAACAACCT
TTGATCAAGTAAGGGTATGGATAATAAACCACCTACAATTGCAATACCTGTTCCCTCTGATAAAAAGCTG
GTAAAGTTAAGCAAACTCATTCCAGCACCAGCTTCCTGCTGTTTCAAGCTACTTGAAACAATTGTTGATA
TAACTGTTTTGGTGAACGAAAGCCCACCTAAAACAAATACGATTATAATTGTCATGAACCATGATGTTGT
TTCTAAAAGAAAGGAAGCAGTTAAAAAGCTAACAGAAAGAAATGTAACTCCGATGTTTAACACGTATAAA
GGACCTCTTCTATCAACAAGTATCCCACCAATGTAGCCGAAAATAATGACACTCATTGTTCCAGGGAAAA
TAATTACACTTCCGATTTCGGCAGTACTTAGCTGGTGAACATCTTTCATCATATAAGGAACCATAGAGAC
AAACCCTGCTACTGTTCCAAATATAATTCCCCCACAAAGAACTCCAATCATAAAAGGTATATTTTTCCCT
AATCCGGGATCAACAAAAGGATCTGTTACTTTCCTGATATGTTTTACAAATATCAGGAATGACAGCACGC
TAACGATAAGAAAAGAAATGCTATATGATGTTGTAAACAACATAAAAAATACAATGCCTACAGACATTAG
TATAATTCCTTTGATATCAAAATGACCTTTTATCCTTACTTCTTTCTTTAATAATTTCATAAGAAACGGA
ACAGTGATAATTGTTATCATAGGAATGAGTAGAAGATAGGACCAATGAATATAATGGGCTATCATTCCAC
CAATCGCTGGACCGACTCCTTCTCCCATGGCTACTATCGATCCAATAAGACCAAATGCTTTACCCCTATT
TTCCTTTGGAATATAGCGCGCAACTACAACCATTACGAGTGCTGGAAATGCAGCTGCACCAGCCCCTTGA
ATAAAACGAGCCATAATAAGTAAGGAAAAGAAAGAATGGCCAACAAACCCAATTACCGACCCGAAACAAT
TTATTATAATTCCAAATAGGAGTAACCTTTTGATGCCTAATTGATCAGATAGCTTTCCATATACAGCTGT
TCCAATGGAAAAGGTTAACATAAAGGCTGTGTTCACCCAGTTTGTACTCGCAGGTGGTTTATTAAAATCA
TTTGCAATATCAGGTAATGAGACGTTCAAAACCATTTCATTTAATACGCTAAAAAAAGATAAAATGCAAA
GCCAAATTAAAATTTGGTTGTGTCGTAAATTCGATTGTGAATAGGATGTATTCACATTTCACCCTCCAAT
AATGAGGGCAGACGTAGTTTATAGGGTTAATGATACGCTTCCCTCTTTTAATTGAACCCTGTTACATTCA
TTACACTTCATAATTAATTCCTCCTAAACTTGATTAAAACATTTTACCACATATAAACTAAGTTTTAAAT
TCAGTATTTCATCACTTATACAACAATATGGCCCGTTTGTTGAACTACTCTTTAATAAAATAATTTTTCC
GTTCCCAATTCCACATTGCAATAATAGAAAATCCATCTTCATCGGCTTTTTCGTCATCATCTGTATGAAT
CAAATCGCCTTCTTCTGTGTCATCAAGGTTTAATTTTTTATGTATTTCTTTTAACAAACCACCATAGGAG
ATTAACCTTTTACGGTGTAAACCTTCCTCCAAATCAGACAAACGTTTCAAATTCTTTTCTTCATCATCGG
TCATAAAATCCGTATCCTTTACAGGATATTTTGCAGTTTCGTCAATTGCCGATTGTATATCCGATTTATA
TTTATTTTTCGGTCGAATCATTTGAACTTTTACATTTGGATCATAGTCTAATTTCATTGCCTTTTTCCAA
AATTGAATCCATTGTTTTTGATTCACGTAGTTTTCTGTATTCTTAAAATAAGTTGGTTCCACACATACCA
ATACATGCATGTGCTGATTATAAGAATTATCTTTATTATTTATTGTCACTTCCGTTGCACGCATAAAACC
AACAAGATTTTTATTAATTTTTTTATATTGCATCATTCGGCGAAATCCTTGAGCCATATCTGACAAACTC
TTATTTAATTCTTCGCCATCATAAACATTTTTAACTGTTAATGTGAGAAACAACCAACGAACTGTTGGCT
TTTGTTTAATAACTTCAGCAACAACCTTTTGTGACTGAATGCCATGTTTCATTGCTCTCCTCCAGTTGCA
CATTGGACAAAGCCTGGATTTACAAAACCACACTCGATACAACTTTCTTTCGCCTGTTTCACGATTTTGT
TTATACTCTAATATTTCAGCACAATCTTTTACTCTTTCAGCCTTTTTAAATTCAAGAATATGCAGAAGTT
CAAAGTAATCAACATTAGCGATTTTCTTTTCTCTCCATGGTCTCACTTTTCCACTTTTTGTCTTGTCCAC
TAAAACCCTTGATTTTTCATCTGAATAAATGCTACTATTAGGACACAT
Features (pLannotate 1.2.2; 9 found; start..end, strand, type, name):
    248..433     -  CDS            pre (fragment): PRE2_STAAM - Also known as mob. Protein inferred from homology: Swiss-Prot protein existence level 3. The interaction of the RSA site and the PRE protein may not only serves a function in plasmid maintenance, but may also contributes to the distribution of small antibiotic resistance plasmids among Gram- positive bacteria. From Staphylococcus aureus (strain Mu50 / ATCC 700699).
    660..1377    +  CDS            Cycle 3 GFP (fragment): Cycle 3 GFP (Crameri et al., 1996) mammalian codon-optimized
   1418..1465    +  terminator     T7 terminator: transcription terminator for bacteriophage T7 RNA polymerase
   1621..2209    -  rep_origin     ori: high-copy-number ColE1/pMB1/pBR322/pUC origin of replication
   2380..3240    -  CDS            AmpR: β-lactamase; bla; confers resistance to ampicillin, carbenicillin, and related antibiotics
   3241..3345    -  promoter       AmpR promoter: bla
   3509..4885    -  CDS            TcR: tetracycline efflux protein; Bacillus subtilis tetL; confers resistance to tetracycline
   4922..4981    -  CDS            tetL: LPTR_BACCE - Protein predicted: Swiss-Prot protein existence level 4. From Bacillus cereus.
   5085..21      -  CDS            repB (across the origin): RepB replication protein; repB; from Enterococcus faecalis plasmid pAMα1 AAN03827.1 22652809.0
