[The description below was written by a language model from this plasmid's Addgene catalogue record and pLannotate feature annotations shown in this document.]
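Description:
pP3-GFP is a 6,068 bp bacterial expression and synthetic-biology plasmid built on the MoBiTec pPT7-GFP backbone, a shuttle-type vector for E. coli and Gram-positive hosts. The feature table shows a high-copy ColE1/pUC-type origin with an ampicillin resistance gene (bla) under its own promoter for propagation and selection in E. coli. It also shows Gram-positive plasmid functions: a RepB replication protein gene spanning the sequence origin, a tetL-type tetracycline efflux gene with its leader peptide, and a fragment of a pre/mob gene. Only ampicillin is listed as the selection marker in the catalogue entry. The tetracycline marker would normally serve for selection in a Bacillus host, though the record does not say so explicitly.

The defining modification is the replacement of the backbone's T7 promoter with a 172 bp fragment carrying the P3 promoter, cloned from the Staphylococcus aureus RN4220 genome between AflII and PacI sites, both of which are retained. The annotation software did not label P3, but it presumably lies just upstream of the GFP coding sequence, which is annotated as a Cycle 3 GFP variant and is followed by a T7 terminator left over from the parent vector. In S. aureus, P3 is the promoter of the agr quorum-sensing system that is activated when the autoinducing peptide is sensed. Here GFP fluorescence therefore reports P3 activity.

The associated publication describes a peptide-based signalling system from E. coli to Bacillus megaterium, which is consistent with use as the reporter component of a receiver cell. The record calls the expression strain MS941 an E. coli strain, although the Gram-positive replication and resistance elements suggest expression in a Bacillus host. The sensing components needed to activate P3 are not annotated on this plasmid.
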