Addgene plasmid #53436: pP3-GFP
Purpose: Controls GFP expression from the P3 promoter cloned out of S. aureus RN4220 genome
Depositing lab: Cynthia Collins. Depositing organization: Rensselaer Polytechnic Institute. Publication: Peptide-based communication system enables Escherichia coli to Bacillus megaterium interspecies signaling. Marchand N, Collins CH. Biotechnol Bioeng. 2013 Nov;110(11):3003-12. doi: 10.1002/bit.24975. Epub 2013 Jul 5. PubMed 23775238.
Backbone
  Vector backbone: pPT7-GFP
  Backbone manufacturer: MoBiTec
  Backbone size w/o insert (bp): 5946
  Total vector size (bp): 6068
  Modifications to backbone: T7 promoter replaced by the P3 promoter from the genome of S. aureus RN4220
  Vector type: Bacterial Expression, Synthetic Biology
Growth in bacteria
  Bacterial resistance: Ampicillin, 100 μg/mL
  Growth temperature: 37°C
  Growth strain: DH5alpha
  Growth instructions: MS941 E. coli is used for expression.
  Copy number: Unknown
Gene/Insert
  Gene/Insert name: P3 promoter
  Species: S. aureus
  Insert size (bp): 172
  Mutation: none
  Promoter: P3
  Tag / fusion protein: none
  Cloning method: Restriction Enzyme; 5′ cloning site AflII (not destroyed); 3′ cloning site PacI (not destroyed)
  Sequencing primers: 5′ 5' - tccctgatctcgacttcgttc - 3'; 3′ 5' - tggtttgcgcattcacagttctcc - 3'
Terms and licenses: Academic/Nonprofit Terms; Industry Terms: Not Available to Industry
How to cite: pP3-GFP was a gift from Cynthia Collins (Addgene plasmid # 53436 ; http://n2t.net/addgene:53436 ; RRID:Addgene_53436)
