>Addgene plasmid #53436 | pP3-GFP | addgene partial sequence | sequence record 86674 | pRS414-R 5'-CACCTCTGACTTGAGCGTCG-3'
CGCCAGCAACGCGGCCCGAGATGCGCCGCGTGCGGCTGCTGGAGATGGCGGACGCGATGGATATGTTCTG
CCAAGGGTTGGTTTGCGCATTCACAGTTCTCCGCAAGAATTGATTGGCTCCAATTCTTGGACCGGATATA
GTTCCTCCTTTAGCAAAAAACCCCTCAAGACCCGTTTAGAGGCCCCAAGGGGTTATGCTAGTTAACCGGT
CGCGATTAGCCGGCATGCGGCCGCGAATTCATTATTTGTAGGGCTCATCCATGCCATGTGTAATCCCAGC
AGCAGTTACAAACTCAAGAAGGACCATGTGGTCACGCTTTTCGTTGGGATCTTTCGAAAGGGCAGATTGT
GTCGACAGGTAATGGTTGTCTGGTAAAAGGACAGGGCCATCGCCAATTGGAGTATTTTGTTGATAATGGT
CTGCTAGTTGAACGGATCCATCTTCAATGTTGTGGCGAATTTTGAAGTTAGCTTTGATTCCATTCTTTTG
TTTGTCTGCCGTGATGTATACATTGTGTGAGTTATAGTTGTACTCGAGTTTGTGTCCGAGAATGTTTCCA
TCTTCTTTAAAATCAATACCTTTTAACTCGATACGATTAACAAGGGTATCACCTTCAAACTTGACTTCAG
CACGCGTCTTGTAGTTCCCGTCATCTTTGAAAGATATAGTGCGTTCCTGTACATAACCTTCGGGCATGGC
ACTCTTGAAAAAGTCATGCCGTTTCATATGATCCGGATAACGGGAAAAGCATTGAACACCATAGGTCAAA
GTAGTGACAAGTGTTGGCCATGGAACAGGTAGTTTTCCAGTAGTGCAAATAAATTTAAGGGTAAGCTTTC
CGTATGTAGCATCACCTTCACCCTCTCCACTGACA
