>Addgene plasmid #53436 | pP3-GFP | addgene partial sequence | sequence record 86682 | GFPfusionREV 5'-CTCCACTGACAGAAAATTTG-3'
GTACATTTCACCTCCTTGGTTAATTAAGACTGACTGACCACATCTCTGTGATCTAGTTATATTAAAACAT
GCTAAAAGCATTTATTTTCCAATTTTTCTTAACTAGTCGTTTTTTATTCTTAACTGTAAATTTTTTTATG
TTAAAATATTAAATACAAATTACATTTAACAGTTAAGTATTTATTTCCTACAGTTAGGCCTTAAGGAACG
TACAGACGGCTTAAAAGCCTTTAAAAACGTTTTTAAGGGGTTTGTAGACAAGGTAAAGGATAAAACAGCA
CAATTCCAAGAAAAACACGATTTAGAACCTAAAAAGAACGAATTTGAACTAACTCATAACCGAGAGGTAA
AAAAAGAACGAAGTCGAGATCAGGGAATGAGTTTATAAAATAAAAAAAGCACCTGAAAAGGTGTCTTTTT
TTGATGGTTTTGAACTTGTTCTTTCTTATCTTGATACATATAGAAATAACGTCATTTTTATTTTAGTTGC
TGAAAGGTGCGTTGAAGTGTTGGTATGTATGTGTTTTAAAGTATTGAAAACCCTTAAAATTGGTTGCACA
GAAAAACCCCATCTGTTAAAGTTATAAGTGACCAAACAAATAACTAAATAGATGGGGGTTTCTTTTAATA
TTATGTGTCCTAATAGTAGCATTTATTCAGATGAAAAATCAAGGGTTTTAGTGGACAAGACAAAAAGTGG
AAAAGTGAGACCATGGAGAGAAAAGAAAAT
